Addgene plasmid #175124: pLV Rbmxl1-V5
Purpose: Lentiviral expression of mouse Rbmxl1-V5
Depositing lab: Larry Gerace. Depositing organization: Scripps California (The Scripps Research Institute).
Backbone
  Vector backbone: pLV-EF1a-IRES-Puro
  Backbone manufacturer: Tobias Meyer (Addgene plasmid # 85132)
  Vector type: Mammalian Expression, Lentiviral
Growth in bacteria
  Bacterial resistance: Ampicillin, 100 μg/mL
  Growth temperature: 30°C
  Growth strain: NEB Stable
  Copy number: High Copy
Gene/Insert
  Gene/Insert name: Rbmxl1 (alt name: Rbmxrt)
  Species: M. musculus (mouse)
  Entrez Gene: Rbmxl1 (a.k.a. Hn, Hnrpg, Rbmx, Rbmxrt)
  Tag / fusion protein: V5 (C terminal on insert)
  Cloning method: Gibson Cloning
Terms and licenses: Academic/Nonprofit Terms; Industry Terms: Not Available to Industry
How to cite: pLV Rbmxl1-V5 was a gift from Larry Gerace (Addgene plasmid # 175124 ; http://n2t.net/addgene:175124 ; RRID:Addgene_175124)
