[The description below was written by a language model from this plasmid's Addgene catalogue record and pLannotate feature annotations shown in this document.]
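Description:
pLV Rbmxl1-V5 is an HIV-1-derived lentiviral transfer plasmid for expressing mouse Rbmxl1 (also called Rbmxrt) with a C-terminal V5 epitope tag in mammalian cells. It is built on the pLV-EF1a-IRES-Puro backbone, into which the insert was placed by Gibson assembly. The sequenced plasmid is just under 10 kb. In bacteria it is maintained through a high-copy ColE1/pUC-type origin and selected with ampicillin via the β-lactamase gene. Remnants of a lac promoter/operator region and an SV40 polyadenylation signal also sit in the backbone.

The viral portion is flanked by two annotated truncated HIV-1 LTRs. It carries the Ψ packaging signal with an adjoining gag fragment, the Rev response element for Rev-dependent nuclear export of the genomic RNA, and the cPPT/CTS element, which generally improves transduction. Short rev and nef fragments are annotated as residual viral sequence. No functional viral structural or enzymatic genes are annotated, so these functions presumably have to be supplied in trans during virus production.

Between these elements, the human EF-1α core promoter with its intron A drives a single bicistronic transcript. The Rbmxl1 coding sequence and V5 tag come first, followed by an EMCV IRES and the puromycin N-acetyltransferase gene. Puromycin selection therefore enriches for cells that also transcribe the tagged gene. A downstream WPRE enhances transcript stability and expression.

Rbmxl1 is annotated as an RNA-binding protein that may take part in pre-mRNA splicing. The construct suits stable expression of the tagged protein in transduced cells, and the V5 tag allows detection or immunoprecipitation. The record does not state a more specific experimental application.
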