Features (pLannotate 1.2.2; 24 found; start..end, strand, type, name):
    377..634     +  LTR            5' LTR (truncated): truncated 5' long terminal repeat (LTR) from HIV-1
    681..806     +  misc_feature   HIV-1 Ψ: packaging signal of human immunodeficiency virus type 1
    790..1128    +  CDS            HIV-1 gag (fragment): gag protein from human immunodeficiency virus 1; gag
   1303..1536    +  misc_feature   RRE: The Rev response element (RRE) of HIV-1 allows for Rev-dependent mRNA export from the nucleus to the cytoplasm.
   1913..2013    +  CDS            Rev (fragment): human immunodeficiency virus 1 (HIV-1) Rev protein; rev; enhances nuclear export of unspliced and incompletely spliced viral mRNAs
   2028..2143    +  misc_feature   cPPT/CTS: central polypurine tract and central termination sequence of HIV-1 (lacking the first T)
   2221..2432    +  promoter       EF-1α core promoter: core promoter for human elongation factor EF-1α
   2433..3371    +  intron         EF-1α intron A: intron upstream of the start codon of human EF-1α
   3408..4571    +  CDS            Rbmxl1: RMXL1_MOUSE - Also known as Rbmxrt. Experimental evidence at transcript level: Swiss-Prot protein existence level 2. RNA-binding protein which may be involved in pre-mRNA splicing. From Mus musculus (Mouse).
   4599..4640    +  CDS            V5 tag: epitope tag from simian virus 5
   4765..5326    +  misc_feature   IRES: internal ribosome entry site (IRES) of the encephalomyocarditis virus (EMCV)
   5329..5928    +  CDS            PuroR: puromycin N-acetyltransferase; pac from Streptomyces alboniger; confers resistance to puromycin
   5952..6540    +  misc_feature   WPRE: woodchuck hepatitis virus posttranscriptional regulatory element
   6557..7075    +  CDS            nef (fragment): NEF_HV1BR - Experimental evidence at protein level: Swiss-Prot protein existence level 1. Extracellular Nef protein targets CD4(+) T-lymphocytes for apoptosis by interacting with CXCR4 surface receptors (PubMed:14990729). From Human immunodeficiency virus type 1 group M subtype B (isolate BRU/LAI) (HIV-1).
   7123..7380    +  LTR            5' LTR (truncated): truncated 5' long terminal repeat (LTR) from HIV-1
   7532..7548    -  protein_bind   lac operator: The lac repressor binds to the lac operator to inhibit transcription in E. coli. This inhibition can be relieved by adding lactose or isopropyl-β-D-thiogalactopyranoside (IPTG). lac repressor encoded by lacI
   7556..7586    -  promoter       lac promoter: promoter for the E. coli lac operon
   7601..7622    -  protein_bind   CAP binding site: CAP binding activates transcription in the presence of cAMP. E. coli catabolite activator protein
   7635..7727    -  CDS            lacI (fragment): lac repressor; lacI; The lac repressor binds to the lac operator to inhibit transcription in E. coli. This inhibition can be relieved by adding lactose or isopropyl-β-D-thiogalactopyranoside (IPTG).
   7910..8498    -  rep_origin     ori: high-copy-number ColE1/pMB1/pBR322/pUC origin of replication
   8669..9529    -  CDS            AmpR: β-lactamase; bla; confers resistance to ampicillin, carbenicillin, and related antibiotics
   9530..9634    -  promoter       AmpR promoter: bla
   9682..9816    +  polyA_signal   SV40 poly(A) signal: SV40 polyadenylation signal
   9983..329     +  CDS            nef (fragment) (across the origin): NEF_HV1BR - Experimental evidence at protein level: Swiss-Prot protein existence level 1. Extracellular Nef protein targets CD4(+) T-lymphocytes for apoptosis by interacting with CXCR4 surface receptors (PubMed:14990729). From Human immunodeficiency virus type 1 group M subtype B (isolate BRU/LAI) (HIV-1).
>Addgene plasmid #175124 | pLV Rbmxl1-V5 | addgene full sequence | sequence record 351936 | Addgene NGS Result
TGGAAGGGCTAATTCACTCCCAAAGAAGACAAGATATCCTTGATCTGTGGATCTACCACACACAAGGCTA
CTTCCCTGATTAGCAGAACTACACACCAGGGCCAGGGGTCAGATATCCACTGACCTTTGGATGGTGCTAC
AAGCTAGTACCAGTTGAGCCAGATAAGGTAGAAGAGGCCAATAAAGGAGAGAACACCAGCTTGTTACACC
CTGTGAGCCTGCATGGGATGGATGACCCGGAGAGAGAAGTGTTAGAGTGGAGGTTTGACAGCCGCCTAGC
ATTTCATCACGTGGCCCGAGAGCTGCATCCGGAGTACTTCAAGAACTGCTGATATCGAGCTTGCTACAAG
GGACTTTCCGCTGGGGACTTTCCAGGGAGGCGTGGCCTGGGCGGGACTGGGGAGTGGCGAGCCCTCAGAT
CCTGCATATAAGCAGCTGCTTTTTGCCTGTACTGGGTCTCTCTGGTTAGACCAGATCTGAGCCTGGGAGC
TCTCTGGCTAACTAGGGAACCCACTGCTTAAGCCTCAATAAAGCTTGCCTTGAGTGCTTCAAGTAGTGTG
TGCCCGTCTGTTGTGTGACTCTGGTAACTAGAGATCCCTCAGACCCTTTTAGTCAGTGTGGAAAATCTCT
AGCAGTGGCGCCCGAACAGGGACTTGAAAGCGAAAGGGAAACCAGAGGAGCTCTCTCGACGCAGGACTCG
GCTTGCTGAAGCGCGCACGGCAAGAGGCGAGGGGCGGCGACTGGTGAGTACGCCAAAAATTTTGACTAGC
GGAGGCTAGAAGGAGAGAGATGGGTGCGAGAGCGTCAGTATTAAGCGGGGGAGAATTAGATCGCGATGGG
AAAAAATTCGGTTAAGGCCAGGGGGAAAGAAAAAATATAAATTAAAACATATAGTATGGGCAAGCAGGGA
GCTAGAACGATTCGCAGTTAATCCTGGCCTGTTAGAAACATCAGAAGGCTGTAGACAAATACTGGGACAG
CTACAACCATCCCTTCAGACAGGATCAGAAGAACTTAGATCATTATATAATACAGTAGCAACCCTCTATT
GTGTGCATCAAAGGATAGAGATAAAAGACACCAAGGAAGCTTTAGACAAGATAGAGGAAGAGCAAAACAA
AAGTAAGACCACCGCACAGCAAGCGGCCGGCCGCTGATCTTCAGACCTGGAGGAGGAGATATGAGGGACA
ATTGGAGAAGTGAATTATATAAATATAAAGTAGTAAAAATTGAACCATTAGGAGTAGCACCCACCAAGGC
AAAGAGAAGAGTGGTGCAGAGAGAAAAAAGAGCAGTGGGAATAGGAGCTTTGTTCCTTGGGTTCTTGGGA
GCAGCAGGAAGCACTATGGGCGCAGCGTCAATGACGCTGACGGTACAGGCCAGACAATTATTGTCTGGTA
TAGTGCAGCAGCAGAACAATTTGCTGAGGGCTATTGAGGCGCAACAGCATCTGTTGCAACTCACAGTCTG
GGGCATCAAGCAGCTCCAGGCAAGAATCCTGGCTGTGGAAAGATACCTAAAGGATCAACAGCTCCTGGGG
ATTTGGGGTTGCTCTGGAAAACTCATTTGCACCACTGCTGTGCCTTGGAATGCTAGTTGGAGTAATAAAT
CTCTGGAACAGATTTGGAATCACACGACCTGGATGGAGTGGGACAGAGAAATTAACAATTACACAAGCTT
AATACACTCCTTAATTGAAGAATCGCAAAACCAGCAAGAAAAGAATGAACAAGAATTATTGGAATTAGAT
AAATGGGCAAGTTTGTGGAATTGGTTTAACATAACAAATTGGCTGTGGTATATAAAATTATTCATAATGA
TAGTAGGAGGCTTGGTAGGTTTAAGAATAGTTTTTGCTGTACTTTCTATAGTGAATAGAGTTAGGCAGGG
ATATTCACCATTATCGTTTCAGACCCACCTCCCAACCCCGAGGGGACCCGACAGGCCCGAAGGAATAGAA
GAAGAAGGTGGAGAGAGAGACAGAGACAGATCCATTCGATTAGTGAACGGATCTCGACGGTATCGCCTTT
AAAAGAAAAGGGGGGATTGGGGGGTACAGTGCAGGGGAAAGAATAGTAGACATAATAGCAACAGACATAC
AAACTAAAGAATTACAAAAACAAATTACAAAAATTCAAAATTTTCGGGTTTATTACAGGGACAGCAGAGA
TCCAGTTTATCGATGAGGCCCTTTCGTCTTCACTCGAGGTGCCCGTCAGTGGGCAGAGCGCACATCGCCC
ACAGTCCCCGAGAAGTTGGGGGGAGGGGTCGGCAATTGAACCGGTGCCTAGAGAAGGTGGCGCGGGGTAA
ACTGGGAAAGTGATGTCGTGTACTGGCTCCGCCTTTTTCCCGAGGGTGGGGGAGAACCGTATATAAGTGC
AGTAGTCGCCGTGAACGTTCTTTTTCGCAACGGGTTTGCCGCCAGAACACAGGTAAGTGCCGTGTGTGGT
TCCCGCGGGCCTGGCCTCTTTACGGGTTATGGCCCTTGCGTGCCTTGAATTACTTCCACCTGGCTGCAGT
ACGTGATTCTTGATCCCGAGCTTCGGGTTGGAAGTGGGTGGGAGAGTTCGAGGCCTTGCGCTTAAGGAGC
CCCTTCGCCTCGTGCTTGAGTTGAGGCCTGGCCTGGGCGCTGGGGCCGCCGCGTGCGAATCTGGTGGCAC
CTTCGCGCCTGTCTCGCTGCTTTCGATAAGTCTCTAGCCATTTAAAATTTTTGATGACCTGCTGCGACGC
TTTTTTTCTGGCAAGATAGTCTTGTAAATGCGGGCCAAGATCTGCACACTGGTATTTCGGTTTTTGGGGC
CGCGGGCGGCGACGGGGCCCGTGCGTCCCAGCGCACATGTTCGGCGAGGCGGGGCCTGCGAGCGCGGCCA
CCGAGAATCGGACGGGGGTAGTCTCAAGCTGGCCGGCCTGCTCTGGTGCCTGGCCTCGCGCCGCCGTGTA
TCGCCCCGCCCTGGGCGGCAAGGCTGGCCCGGTCGGCACCAGTTGCGTGAGCGGAAAGATGGCCGCTTCC
CGGCCCTGCTGCAGGGAGCTCAAAATGGAGGACGCGGCGCTCGGGAGAGCGGGCGGGTGAGTCACCCACA
CAAAGGAAAAGGGCCTTTCCGTCCTCAGCCGTCGCTTCATGTGACTCCACGGAGTACCGGGCGCCGTCCA
GGCACCTCGATTAGTTCTCGAGCTTTTGGAGTACGTCGTCTTTAGGTTGGGGGGAGGGGTTTTATGCGAT
GGAGTTTCCCCACACTGAGTGGGTGGAGACTGAAGTTAGGCCAGCTTGGCACTTGATGTAATTCTCCTTG
GAATTTGCCCTTTTTGAGTTTGGATCTTGGTTCATTCTCAAGCCTCAGACAGTGGTTCAAAGTTTTTTTC
TTCCATTTCAGGTGTCGTGAGGATCCGCCATCGGCCCGCCCGCCGCCATGGTTGAAGCAGATCGCCCAGG
AAAGCTCTTCATTGGTGGGCTTAATACAGAAACAAATGAGAAAGCCCTTGAAGCAGTATTTGGCAAGTAT
GGACGAATAGTGGAAATACTTTTGATGAAAGACCGGGAAACCAACAAATCAAGAGGATTTGCTTTTGTTA
CCTTCGAAAGCCCAGCAGATGCTAAAGATGCAGCTAGAGATATGAATGGAAAGTCCTTGGATGGAAAAGC
CATCAAGGTGGAGCAAGCTACCAAACCATCTTTTGAAAGTGGCAGGCGTGGACCACCTCCACCTCCAAGA
AGCAGGGGCCCTCCCAGAGGTCTTCGAGGAGGAAGTGGAGGAACTAGGGGACCCCCTTCACGTGGAGGAT
ACATGGATGATGGTGGTTATTCCATGAACTTTAACATGAGTTCTTCCAGGGGACCACTTCCAGTAAAGAG
AGGACCACCACCACGAAGCGGGGGTCCCCCTCCTAAAAGATCAACACCTTCCGGACCAGTTCGAAGCAGC
AGTGGAATGGGCGGAAGAACACCAGTGTCCCGTGGAAGAGATAGCTACGGGGGTCCACCACGAAGGGAAC
CCCTGCCATCTCGCAGAGATGTTTATTTGTCCCCAAGAGATGATGGATATTCTACAAAAGATAGCTATTC
AAGCAGAGATTACCCAAGCTCCCGAGACACCAGAGATTATGCACCGCCACCAAGAGATTATACTTACCGT
GATTACAGTCATTCCAGTTCCCGTGATGACTATCCATCAAGAGGCTACGGTGATAGAGATGGATATGGTC
GGGATCGTGACTATTCAGATCATCCAAGTGGAGGTTCCTACAGAGATTCATATGAGAGTTATGGAAACTC
ACGCAGTGCACCCCCTACACGAGGGCCACCACCATCTTATGGAGGAAGCAGTCGCTATGATGATTACAGC
AGCTCACGTGATGGCTACGGTGGAAGTCGAGACAGTTACTCAAGCAGCAGAAGTGATCTCTACTCAAGTG
GCCGTGATCGAGTTGGCAGACAAGAACGAGGGCTTCCCCCTTCTATGGAAAGGGGGTACCCTCCTCCACG
TGATTCCTACAGCAGTTCAAGCCGAGGAGCGCCAAGAGGAGGTGGCCGTGGAGGGAGCCGATCTGATAGA
GGGGGAGGCAGAAGCAGATATGGTGGGCCGGGCGGGGGTGGCGGGGGAGGTAAGCCTATCCCTAACCCTC
TCCTCGGTCTCGATTCTACGTGAGTTTAAACTTCGAAACGCGTGAATTCCTCGAGGGCGGCCGCTCTAGA
GTCGACGGGCCGCGGTAACAATTGTTAACTAACTTAAGCTAGCAACGGTTTCCCTCTAGCGGGATCAATT
CCGCCCCCCCCCCCTAACGTTACTGGCCGAAGCCGCTTGGAATAAGGCCGGTGTGCGTTTGTCTATATGT
TATTTTCCACCATATTGCCGTCTTTTGGCAATGTGAGGGCCCGGAAACCTGGCCCTGTCTTCTTGACGAG
CATTCCTAGGGGTCTTTCCCCTCTCGCCAAAGGAATGCAAGGTCTGTTGAATGTCGTGAAGGAAGCAGTT
CCTCTGGAAGCTTCTTGAAGACAAACAACGTCTGTAGCGACCCTTTGCAGGCAGCGGAACCCCCCACCTG
GCGACAGGTGCCTCTGCGGCCAAAAGCCACGTGTATAAGATACACCTGCAAAGGCGGCACAACCCCAGTG
CCACGTTGTGAGTTGGATAGTTGTGGAAAGAGTCAAATGGCTCTCCTCAAGCGTATTCAACAAGGGGCTG
AAGGATGCCCAGAAGGTACCCCATTGTATGGGATCTGATCTGGGGCCTCGGTGCACATGCTTTACATGTG
TTTAGTCGAGGTTAAAAAAACGTCTAGGCCCCCCGAACCACGGGGACGTGGTTTTCCTTTGAAAAACACG
ATAATACCATGACCGAGTACAAGCCCACGGTGCGCCTCGCCACCCGCGACGACGTCCCCAGGGCCGTACG
CACCCTCGCCGCCGCGTTCGCCGACTACCCCGCCACGCGCCACACCGTCGATCCGGACCGCCACATCGAG
CGGGTCACCGAGCTGCAAGAACTCTTCCTCACGCGCGTCGGGCTCGACATCGGCAAGGTGTGGGTCGCGG
ACGACGGCGCCGCGGTGGCGGTCTGGACCACGCCGGAGAGCGTCGAAGCGGGGGCGGTGTTCGCCGAGAT
CGGCCCGCGCATGGCCGAGTTGAGCGGTTCCCGGCTGGCCGCGCAGCAACAGATGGAAGGCCTCCTGGCG
CCGCACCGGCCCAAGGAGCCCGCGTGGTTCCTGGCCACCGTCGGCGTCTCGCCCGACCACCAGGGCAAGG
GTCTGGGCAGCGCCGTCGTGCTCCCCGGAGTGGAGGCGGCCGAGCGCGCCGGGGTGCCCGCCTTCCTGGA
GACCTCCGCGCCCCGCAACCTCCCCTTCTACGAGCGGCTCGGCTTCACCGTCACCGCCGACGTCGAGGTG
CCCGAAGGACCGCGCACCTGGTGCATGACCCGCAAGCCCGGTGCCTGACCCGGGCGGGGCGCGTCTGGAA
CAATCAACCTCTGGATTACAAAATTTGTGAAAGATTGACTGGTATTCTTAACTATGTTGCTCCTTTTACG
CTATGTGGATACGCTGCTTTAATGCCTTTGTATCATGCTATTGCTTCCCGTATGGCTTTCATTTTCTCCT
CCTTGTATAAATCCTGGTTGCTGTCTCTTTATGAGGAGTTGTGGCCCGTTGTCAGGCAACGTGGCGTGGT
GTGCACTGTGTTTGCTGACGCAACCCCCACTGGTTGGGGCATTGCCACCACCTGTCAGCTCCTTTCCGGG
ACTTTCGCTTTCCCCCTCCCTATTGCCACGGCGGAACTCATCGCCGCCTGCCTTGCCCGCTGCTGGACAG
GGGCTCGGCTGTTGGGCACTGACAATTCCGTGGTGTTGTCGGGGAAGCTGACGTCCTTTCCATGGCTGCT
CGCCTGTGTTGCCACCTGGATTCTGCGCGGGACGTCCTTCTGCTACGTCCCTTCGGCCCTCAATCCAGCG
GACCTTCCTTCCCGCGGCCTGCTGCCGGCTCTGCGGCCTCTTCCGCGTCTTCGCCTTCGCCCTCAGACGA
GTCGGATCTCCCTTTGGGCCGCCTCCCCGCCTGGAATTAATTCTGCAGTCGAGACCTAGAAAAACATGGA
GCAATCACAAGTAGCAATACAGCAGCTACCAATGCTGATTGTGCCTGGCTAGAAGCACAAGAGGAGGAGG
AGGTGGGTTTTCCAGTCACACCTCAGGTACCTTTAAGACCAATGACTTACAAGGCAGCTGTAGATCTTAG
CCACTTTTTAAAAGAAAAGAGGGGACTGGAAGGGCTAATTCACTCCCAACGAAGACAAGATATCCTTGAT
CTGTGGATCTACCACACACAAGGCTACTTCCCTGATTAGCAGAACTACACACCAGGGCCAGGGGTCAGAT
ATCCACTGACCTTTGGATGGTGCTACAAGCTAGTACCAGTTGAGCCAGATAAGGTAGAAGAGGCCAATAA
AGGAGAGAACACCAGCTTGTTACACCCTGTGAGCCTGCATGGGATGGATGACCCGGAGAGAGAAGTGTTA
GAGTGGAGGTTTGACAGCCGCCTAGCATTTCATCACGTGGCCCGAGAGCTGCATCCGGAGTACTTCAAGA
ACTGCTGATATCGAGCTTGCTACAAGGGACTTTCCGCTGGGGACTTTCCAGGGAGGCGTGGCCTGGGCGG
GACTGGGGAGTGGCGAGCCCTCAGATCCTGCATATAAGCAGCTGCTTTTTGCCTGTACTGGGTCTCTCTG
GTTAGACCAGATCTGAGCCTGGGAGCTCTCTGGCTAACTAGGGAACCCACTGCTTAAGCCTCAATAAAGC
TTGCCTTGAGTGCTTCAAGTAGTGTGTGCCCGTCTGTTGTGTGACTCTGGTAACTAGAGATCCCTCAGAC
CCTTTTAGTCAGTGTGGAAAATCTCTAGCAGTAGTAGTTCATGTCATCTTATTATTCAGTATTTATAACT
TGCAAAGAAATGAATATCAGAGAGTGAGAGGCCTTGACATTGCTAGCGTTTACCGTCGACCTCTAGCTAG
AGCTTGGCGTAATCATGGTCATAGCTGTTTCCTGTGTGAAATTGTTATCCGCTCACAATTCCACACAACA
TACGAGCCGGAAGCATAAAGTGTAAAGCCTGGGGTGCCTAATGAGTGAGCTAACTCACATTAATTGCGTT
GCGCTCACTGCCCGCTTTCCAGTCGGGAAACCTGTCGTGCCAGCTGCATTAATGAATCGGCCAACGCGCG
GGGAGAGGCGGTTTGCGTATTGGGCGCTCTTCCGCTTCCTCGCTCACTGACTCGCTGCGCTCGGTCGTTC
GGCTGCGGCGAGCGGTATCAGCTCACTCAAAGGCGGTAATACGGTTATCCACAGAATCAGGGGATAACGC
AGGAAAGAACATGTGAGCAAAAGGCCAGCAAAAGGCCAGGAACCGTAAAAAGGCCGCGTTGCTGGCGTTT
TTCCATAGGCTCCGCCCCCCTGACGAGCATCACAAAAATCGACGCTCAAGTCAGAGGTGGCGAAACCCGA
CAGGACTATAAAGATACCAGGCGTTTCCCCCTGGAAGCTCCCTCGTGCGCTCTCCTGTTCCGACCCTGCC
GCTTACCGGATACCTGTCCGCCTTTCTCCCTTCGGGAAGCGTGGCGCTTTCTCATAGCTCACGCTGTAGG
TATCTCAGTTCGGTGTAGGTCGTTCGCTCCAAGCTGGGCTGTGTGCACGAACCCCCCGTTCAGCCCGACC
GCTGCGCCTTATCCGGTAACTATCGTCTTGAGTCCAACCCGGTAAGACACGACTTATCGCCACTGGCAGC
AGCCACTGGTAACAGGATTAGCAGAGCGAGGTATGTAGGCGGTGCTACAGAGTTCTTGAAGTGGTGGCCT
AACTACGGCTACACTAGAAGAACAGTATTTGGTATCTGCGCTCTGCTGAAGCCAGTTACCTTCGGAAAAA
GAGTTGGTAGCTCTTGATCCGGCAAACAAACCACCGCTGGTAGCGGTGGTTTTTTTGTTTGCAAGCAGCA
GATTACGCGCAGAAAAAAAGGATCTCAAGAAGATCCTTTGATCTTTTCTACGGGGTCTGACGCTCAGTGG
AACGAAAACTCACGTTAAGGGATTTTGGTCATGAGATTATCAAAAAGGATCTTCACCTAGATCCTTTTAA
ATTAAAAATGAAGTTTTAAATCAATCTAAAGTATATATGAGTAAACTTGGTCTGACAGTTACCAATGCTT
AATCAGTGAGGCACCTATCTCAGCGATCTGTCTATTTCGTTCATCCATAGTTGCCTGACTCCCCGTCGTG
TAGATAACTACGATACGGGAGGGCTTACCATCTGGCCCCAGTGCTGCAATGATACCGCGAGACCCACGCT
CACCGGCTCCAGATTTATCAGCAATAAACCAGCCAGCCGGAAGGGCCGAGCGCAGAAGTGGTCCTGCAAC
TTTATCCGCCTCCATCCAGTCTATTAATTGTTGCCGGGAAGCTAGAGTAAGTAGTTCGCCAGTTAATAGT
TTGCGCAACGTTGTTGCCATTGCTACAGGCATCGTGGTGTCACGCTCGTCGTTTGGTATGGCTTCATTCA
GCTCCGGTTCCCAACGATCAAGGCGAGTTACATGATCCCCCATGTTGTGCAAAAAAGCGGTTAGCTCCTT
CGGTCCTCCGATCGTTGTCAGAAGTAAGTTGGCCGCAGTGTTATCACTCATGGTTATGGCAGCACTGCAT
AATTCTCTTACTGTCATGCCATCCGTAAGATGCTTTTCTGTGACTGGTGAGTACTCAACCAAGTCATTCT
GAGAATAGTGTATGCGGCGACCGAGTTGCTCTTGCCCGGCGTCAATACGGGATAATACCGCGCCACATAG
CAGAACTTTAAAAGTGCTCATCATTGGAAAACGTTCTTCGGGGCGAAAACTCTCAAGGATCTTACCGCTG
TTGAGATCCAGTTCGATGTAACCCACTCGTGCACCCAACTGATCTTCAGCATCTTTTACTTTCACCAGCG
TTTCTGGGTGAGCAAAAACAGGAAGGCAAAATGCCGCAAAAAAGGGAATAAGGGCGACACGGAAATGTTG
AATACTCATACTCTTCCTTTTTCAATATTATTGAAGCATTTATCAGGGTTATTGTCTCATGAGCGGATAC
ATATTTGAATGTATTTAGAAAAATAAACAAATAGGGGTTCCGCGCACATTTCCCCGAAAAGTGCCACCTG
ACGTCGACGGATCGGGAGATCAACTTGTTTATTGCAGCTTATAATGGTTACAAATAAAGCAATAGCATCA
CAAATTTCACAAATAAAGCATTTTTTTCACTGCATTCTAGTTGTGGTTTGTCCAAACTCATCAATGTATC
TTATCATGTCTGGATCAACTGGATAACTCAAGCTAACCAAAATCATCCCAAACTTCCCACCCCATACCCT
ATTACCACTGCCAATTACCTGTGGTTTCATTTACTCTAAACCTGTGATTCCTCTGAATTATTTTCATTTT
AAAGAAATTGTATTTGTTAAATATGTACTACAAACTTAGTAGT
